Addgene plasmid #161687: IDG_CACNG5_OE_1
Purpose: Overexpresses CACNG5
Depositing lab: Mike McManus.
Backbone
  Vector backbone: pLX304
  Vector type: Mammalian Expression
  Selectable markers: Blasticidin
Growth in bacteria
  Bacterial resistance: Ampicillin, 100 μg/mL
  Growth temperature: 30°C
  Growth strain: NEB Stable
  Copy number: Low Copy
Gene/Insert
  Gene/Insert name: CACNG5
  Species: H. sapiens (human)
  Entrez Gene: CACNG5
  Tag / fusion protein: V5 (C terminal on backbone)
  Cloning method: Gateway Cloning
Terms and licenses: Academic/Nonprofit Terms; Industry Terms: Not Available to Industry
How to cite: IDG_CACNG5_OE_1 was a gift from Mike McManus (Addgene plasmid # 161687 ; http://n2t.net/addgene:161687 ; RRID:Addgene_161687)
