[The description below was written by a language model from this plasmid's Addgene catalogue record and pLannotate feature annotations shown in this document.]
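Description:
IDG_CACNG5_OE_1 is a mammalian overexpression construct for human CACNG5, built by Gateway cloning in the pLX304 backbone. Although catalogued simply as a mammalian expression vector, its feature table shows a third-generation, self-inactivating HIV-1 lentiviral architecture. An RSV promoter is fused to a truncated 5' LTR and drives genomic RNA production in packaging cells. This is followed by the Ψ packaging signal with a partial gag sequence, the Rev response element for Rev-dependent nuclear export, a cPPT/CTS element, and a ΔU3 3' LTR that disables LTR promoter activity after integration. An SV40 poly(A) signal and SV40 origin lie downstream of the 3' LTR. In bacteria the plasmid carries an ampicillin resistance gene, a ColE1/pUC-type origin and an f1 origin. The record nonetheless lists it as low copy and propagated in a recombination-deficient strain, as is common for repeat-containing lentiviral plasmids.

Within the proviral region there are two expression units. The human PGK promoter drives blasticidin S deaminase, allowing blasticidin selection of transduced or transfected cells. The CMV enhancer/promoter drives the CACNG5 open reading frame, which is flanked by attB1 and attB2 remnants of the Gateway reaction and runs into a backbone-encoded C-terminal V5 epitope tag for antibody detection. A WPRE downstream of the tag enhances transcript stability and expression. CACNG5 encodes a calcium channel gamma subunit family member annotated as a regulator of AMPA-type glutamate receptor gating. The construct is intended for stable or transient overexpression of the V5-tagged protein in mammalian cells for functional study.
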