Features (pLannotate 1.2.2; 31 found; start..end, strand, type, name):
     63..366     +  enhancer       CMV enhancer: human cytomegalovirus immediate early enhancer
    367..570     +  promoter       CMV promoter: human cytomegalovirus (CMV) immediate early promoter
    594..611     +  protein_bind   attB1 (fragment): mutant version of attB; core recombination site for the Gateway® BP reaction BP Clonase™
    620..1444    +  CDS            CACNG5: CCG5_HUMAN - Experimental evidence at transcript level: Swiss-Prot protein existence level 2. Regulates the gating properties of AMPA-selective glutamate receptors (AMPARs). Modulates their gating properties by accelerating their rates of activation, deactivation and desensitization. Displays subunit-specific AMPA receptor regulation. Shows specificity for GRIA1, GRIA4 and the long isoform of GRIA2. Thought to stabilize the calcium channel in an inactivated (closed) state (By similarity). From Homo sapiens (Human).
   1452..1469    -  protein_bind   attB2 (fragment): mutant version of attB; core recombination site for the Gateway® BP reaction BP Clonase™
   1472..1513    +  CDS            V5 tag: epitope tag from simian virus 5
   1555..2143    +  misc_feature   WPRE: woodchuck hepatitis virus posttranscriptional regulatory element
   2194..2213    +  misc_feature   cPPT/CTS (fragment): central polypurine tract and central termination sequence of HIV-1
   2215..2448    +  LTR            3' LTR (ΔU3): self-inactivating 3' long terminal repeat (LTR) from HIV-1
   2526..2647    +  polyA_signal   SV40 poly(A) signal: SV40 polyadenylation signal
   2687..2822    +  rep_origin     SV40 ori: SV40 origin of replication
   2843..2861    -  promoter       T7 promoter: promoter for bacteriophage T7 RNA polymerase
   2869..3024    +  CDS            lacZα (fragment): LacZα fragment of β-galactosidase; lacZ fragment
   3029..3457    +  rep_origin     f1 ori (sequence partly withheld): f1 bacteriophage origin of replication; arrow indicates direction of (+) strand synthesis
   3510..3614    +  promoter       AmpR promoter: bla
   3615..4475    +  CDS            AmpR: β-lactamase; bla; confers resistance to ampicillin, carbenicillin, and related antibiotics
   4646..5234    +  rep_origin     ori: high-copy-number ColE1/pMB1/pBR322/pUC origin of replication
   5417..5509    +  CDS            lacI (fragment): lac repressor; lacI; The lac repressor binds to the lac operator to inhibit transcription in E. coli. This inhibition can be relieved by adding lactose or isopropyl-β-D-thiogalactopyranoside (IPTG).
   5522..5543    +  protein_bind   CAP binding site: CAP binding activates transcription in the presence of cAMP. E. coli catabolite activator protein
   5558..5588    +  promoter       lac promoter: promoter for the E. coli lac operon
   5596..5612    +  protein_bind   lac operator: The lac repressor binds to the lac operator to inhibit transcription in E. coli. This inhibition can be relieved by adding lactose or isopropyl-β-D-thiogalactopyranoside (IPTG). lac repressor encoded by lacI
   5657..5675    +  promoter       T3 promoter: promoter for bacteriophage T3 RNA polymerase
   5703..5929    +  promoter       RSV promoter: Rous sarcoma virus enhancer/promoter
   5930..6110    +  LTR            5' LTR (truncated): truncated 5' long terminal repeat (LTR) from HIV-1
   6157..6282    +  misc_feature   HIV-1 Ψ: packaging signal of human immunodeficiency virus type 1
   6266..6629    +  CDS            HIV-1 gag (fragment): gag protein from human immunodeficiency virus 1; gag
   6775..7008    +  misc_feature   RRE: The Rev response element (RRE) of HIV-1 allows for Rev-dependent mRNA export from the nucleus to the cytoplasm.
   7385..7411    +  CDS            Rev (fragment): human immunodeficiency virus 1 (HIV-1) Rev protein; rev; enhances nuclear export of unspliced and incompletely spliced viral mRNAs
   7412..7912    +  promoter       hPGK promoter: human phosphoglycerate kinase 1 promoter
   7924..8319    +  CDS            BSD: blasticidin S deaminase; Aspergillus terreus BSD; confers resistance to blasticidin
   8379..8496    +  misc_feature   cPPT/CTS: central polypurine tract and central termination sequence of HIV-1
>Addgene plasmid #161687 | IDG_CACNG5_OE_1 | addgene full sequence | sequence record 319713 | Addgene NGS Result
CGGGGTTATTAATAGTAATCAATTACGGGGTCATTAGTTCATAGCCCATATATGGAGTTCCGCGTTACAT
AACTTACGGTAAATGGCCCGCCTGGCTGACCGCCCAACGACCCCCGCCCATTGACGTCAATAATGACGTA
TGTTCCCATAGTAACGCCAATAGGGACTTTCCATTGACGTCAATGGGTGGAGTATTTACGGTAAACTGCC
CACTTGGCAGTACATCAAGTGTATCATATGCCAAGTACGCCCCCTATTGACGTCAATGACGGTAAATGGC
CCGCCTGGCATTATGCCCAGTACATGACCTTATGGGACTTTCCTACTTGGCAGTACATCTACGTATTAGT
CATCGCTATTACCATGGTGATGCGGTTTTGGCAGTACATCAATGGGCGTGGATAGCGGTTTGACTCACGG
GGATTTCCAAGTCTCCACCCCATTGACGTCAATGGGAGTTTGTTTTGGCACCAAAATCAACGGGACTTTC
CAAAATGTCGTAACAACTCCGCCCCATTGACGCAAATGGGCGGTAGGCGTGTACGGTGGGAGGTCTATAT
AAGCAGAGCTCTCTGGCTAACTGTCGGGATCAACAAGTTTGTACAAAAAAGTTGGCACCATGAGTGCCTG
CGGGAGGAAGGCCCTGACCCTGCTGAGCAGTGTCTTTGCTGTCTGTGGCTTGGGCCTCCTGGGTATCGCG
GTCAGCACCGACTACTGGCTGTACCTGGAGGAGGGTGTGATTGTGCCCCAGAACCAGAGCACCGAGATCA
AGATGTCCCTGCACTCAGGCCTCTGGCGGGTCTGCTTCCTTGCAGGTGAGGAGCGGGGGCGTTGCTTCAC
CATAGAATATGTGATGCCCATGAACACCCAGCTGACATCCGAGTCCACGGTCAATGTTCTAAAGATGATC
CGCTCAGCCACACCATTCCCTCTGGTCAGCCTCTTCTTCATGTTCATTGGGTTTATCCTGAACAACATCG
GACACATCCGTCCCCACCGGACGATACTGGCCTTTGTCTCTGGCATCTTCTTTATCCTCTCAGGCCTCTC
TCTCGTGGTGGGCCTGGTGCTCTACATCTCCAGCATCAACGATGAGATGCTCAACAGGACCAAGGATGCA
GAGACCTACTTCAACTACAAGTATGGGTGGTCGTTTGCCTTCGCCGCCATCTCCTTCCTTTTAACGGAGA
GTGCCGGGGTGATGTCTGTGTACCTGTTTATGAAGCGGTACACCGCGGAGGACATGTACAGGCCCCACCC
TGGCTTCTACCGCCCTCGGCTGAGCAACTGCTCCGATTACTCAGGCCAGTTCCTACACCCAGACGCCTGG
GTCAGGGGCCGCAGCCCCTCCGACATCTCCAGCGAGGCCTCCCTGCAGATGAACAGCAACTACCCCGCCT
TGCTCAAGTGCCCCGACTATGATCAGATGTCCTCTTCACCCTGCTTGCCAACTTTCTTGTACAAAGTGGT
TGGTAAGCCTATCCCTAACCCTCTCCTCGGTCTCGATTCTACGTAGTAATGAGCTAGCGCTAACCGGTGG
CGCGTTAAGTCGACAATCAACCTCTGGATTACAAAATTTGTGAAAGATTGACTGGTATTCTTAACTATGT
TGCTCCTTTTACGCTATGTGGATACGCTGCTTTAATGCCTTTGTATCATGCTATTGCTTCCCGTATGGCT
TTCATTTTCTCCTCCTTGTATAAATCCTGGTTGCTGTCTCTTTATGAGGAGTTGTGGCCCGTTGTCAGGC
AACGTGGCGTGGTGTGCACTGTGTTTGCTGACGCAACCCCCACTGGTTGGGGCATTGCCACCACCTGTCA
GCTCCTTTCCGGGACTTTCGCTTTCCCCCTCCCTATTGCCACGGCGGAACTCATCGCCGCCTGCCTTGCC
CGCTGCTGGACAGGGGCTCGGCTGTTGGGCACTGACAATTCCGTGGTGTTGTCGGGGAAATCATCGTCCT
TTCCTTGGCTGCTCGCCTGTGTTGCCACCTGGATTCTGCGCGGGACGTCCTTCTGCTACGTCCCTTCGGC
CCTCAATCCAGCGGACCTTCCTTCCCGCGGCCTGCTGCCGGCTCTGCGGCCTCTTCCGCGTCTTCGCCTT
CGCCCTCAGACGAGTCGGATCTCCCTTTGGGCCGCCTCCCCGCGTCGACTTTAAGACCAATGACTTACAA
GGCAGCTGTAGATCTTAGCCACTTTTTAAAAGAAAAGGGGGGACTGGAAGGGCTAATTCACTCCCAACGA
AGACAAGATCTGCTTTTTGCTTGTACTGGGTCTCTCTGGTTAGACCAGATCTGAGCCTGGGAGCTCTCTG
GCTAACTAGGGAACCCACTGCTTAAGCCTCAATAAAGCTTGCCTTGAGTGCTTCAAGTAGTGTGTGCCCG
TCTGTTGTGTGACTCTGGTAACTAGAGATCCCTCAGACCCTTTTAGTCAGTGTGGAAAATCTCTAGCAGT
ACGTATAGTAGTTCATGTCATCTTATTATTCAGTATTTATAACTTGCAAAGAAATGAATATCAGAGAGTG
AGAGGAACTTGTTTATTGCAGCTTATAATGGTTACAAATAAAGCAATAGCATCACAAATTTCACAAATAA
AGCATTTTTTTCACTGCATTCTAGTTGTGGTTTGTCCAAACTCATCAATGTATCTTATCATGTCTGGCTC
TAGCTATCCCGCCCCTAACTCCGCCCATCCCGCCCCTAACTCCGCCCAGTTCCGCCCATTCTCCGCCCCA
TGGCTGACTAATTTTTTTTATTTATGCAGAGGCCGAGGCCGCCTCGGCCTCTGAGCTATTCCAGAAGTAG
TGAGGAGGCTTTTTTGGAGGCCTAGGGACGTACCCAATTCGCCCTATAGTGAGTCGTATTACGCGCGCTC
ACTGGCCGTCGTTTTACAACGTCGTGACTGGGAAAACCCTGGCGTTACCCAACTTAATCGCCTTGCAGCA
CATCCCCCTTTCGCCAGCTGGCGTAATAGCGAAGAGGCCCGCACCGATCGCCCTTCCCAACAGTTGCGCA
GCCTGAATGGCGAATGGG
[124 nt withheld, positions 3029-3152]
C
[91 nt withheld, positions 3154-3244]
A
[49 nt withheld, positions 3246-3294]
CCTTTGACGTTGGAGTCCACGTTCTTT
[37 nt withheld, positions 3322-3358]
ACCCTATCTCGGTCTATTCTTTTGATTTATAAGGGATTTTGCCGATTTCGGCCTATTGGTTAAAAAATGA
GCTGATTTAACAAAAATTTAACGCGAATTTTAACAAAATATTAACGCTTACAATTTAGGTGGCACTTTTC
GGGGAAATGTGCGCGGAACCCCTATTTGTTTATTTTTCTAAATACATTCAAATATGTATCCGCTCATGAG
ACAATAACCCTGATAAATGCTTCAATAATATTGAAAAAGGAAGAGTATGAGTATTCAACATTTCCGTGTC
GCCCTTATTCCCTTTTTTGCGGCATTTTGCCTTCCTGTTTTTGCTCACCCAGAAACGCTGGTGAAAGTAA
AAGATGCTGAAGATCAGTTGGGTGCACGAGTGGGTTACATCGAACTGGATCTCAACAGCGGTAAGATCCT
TGAGAGTTTTCGCCCCGAAGAACGTTTTCCAATGATGAGCACTTTTAAAGTTCTGCTATGTGGCGCGGTA
TTATCCCGTATTGACGCCGGGCAAGAGCAACTCGGTCGCCGCATACACTATTCTCAGAATGACTTGGTTG
AGTACTCACCAGTCACAGAAAAGCATCTTACGGATGGCATGACAGTAAGAGAATTATGCAGTGCTGCCAT
AACCATGAGTGATAACACTGCGGCCAACTTACTTCTGACAACGATCGGAGGACCGAAGGAGCTAACCGCT
TTTTTGCACAACATGGGGGATCATGTAACTCGCCTTGATCGTTGGGAACCGGAGCTGAATGAAGCCATAC
CAAACGACGAGCGTGACACCACGATGCCTGTAGCAATGGCAACAACGTTGCGCAAACTATTAACTGGCGA
ACTACTTACTCTAGCTTCCCGGCAACAATTAATAGACTGGATGGAGGCGGATAAAGTTGCAGGACCACTT
CTGCGCTCGGCCCTTCCGGCTGGCTGGTTTATTGCTGATAAATCTGGAGCCGGTGAGCGTGGGTCTCGCG
GTATCATTGCAGCACTGGGGCCAGATGGTAAGCCCTCCCGTATCGTAGTTATCTACACGACGGGGAGTCA
GGCAACTATGGATGAACGAAATAGACAGATCGCTGAGATAGGTGCCTCACTGATTAAGCATTGGTAACTG
TCAGACCAAGTTTACTCATATATACTTTAGATTGATTTAAAACTTCATTTTTAATTTAAAAGGATCTAGG
TGAAGATCCTTTTTGATAATCTCATGACCAAAATCCCTTAACGTGAGTTTTCGTTCCACTGAGCGTCAGA
CCCCGTAGAAAAGATCAAAGGATCTTCTTGAGATCCTTTTTTTCTGCGCGTAATCTGCTGCTTGCAAACA
AAAAAACCACCGCTACCAGCGGTGGTTTGTTTGCCGGATCAAGAGCTACCAACTCTTTTTCCGAAGGTAA
CTGGCTTCAGCAGAGCGCAGATACCAAATACTGTTCTTCTAGTGTAGCCGTAGTTAGGCCACCACTTCAA
GAACTCTGTAGCACCGCCTACATACCTCGCTCTGCTAATCCTGTTACCAGTGGCTGCTGCCAGTGGCGAT
AAGTCGTGTCTTACCGGGTTGGACTCAAGACGATAGTTACCGGATAAGGCGCAGCGGTCGGGCTGAACGG
GGGGTTCGTGCACACAGCCCAGCTTGGAGCGAACGACCTACACCGAACTGAGATACCTACAGCGTGAGCT
ATGAGAAAGCGCCACGCTTCCCGAAGGGAGAAAGGCGGACAGGTATCCGGTAAGCGGCAGGGTCGGAACA
GGAGAGCGCACGAGGGAGCTTCCAGGGGGAAACGCCTGGTATCTTTATAGTCCTGTCGGGTTTCGCCACC
TCTGACTTGAGCGTCGATTTTTGTGATGCTCGTCAGGGGGGCGGAGCCTATGGAAAAACGCCAGCAACGC
GGCCTTTTTACGGTTCCTGGCCTTTTGCTGGCCTTTTGCTCACATGTTCTTTCCTGCGTTATCCCCTGAT
TCTGTGGATAACCGTATTACCGCCTTTGAGTGAGCTGATACCGCTCGCCGCAGCCGAACGACCGAGCGCA
GCGAGTCAGTGAGCGAGGAAGCGGAAGAGCGCCCAATACGCAAACCGCCTCTCCCCGCGCGTTGGCCGAT
TCATTAATGCAGCTGGCACGACAGGTTTCCCGACTGGAAAGCGGGCAGTGAGCGCAACGCAATTAATGTG
AGTTAGCTCACTCATTAGGCACCCCAGGCTTTACACTTTATGCTTCCGGCTCGTATGTTGTGTGGAATTG
TGAGCGGATAACAATTTCACACAGGAAACAGCTATGACCATGATTACGCCAAGCGCGCAATTAACCCTCA
CTAAAGGGAACAAAAGCTGGAGCTGCAAGCTTAATGTAGTCTTATGCAATACTCTTGTAGTCTTGCAACA
TGGTAACGATGAGTTAGCAACATGCCTTACAAGGAGAGAAAAAGCACCGTGCATGCCGATTGGTGGAAGT
AAGGTGGTACGATCGTGCCTTATTAGGAAGGCAACAGACGGGTCTGACATGGATTGGACGAACCACTGAA
TTGCCGCATTGCAGAGATATTGTATTTAAGTGCCTAGCTCGATACATAAACGGGTCTCTCTGGTTAGACC
AGATCTGAGCCTGGGAGCTCTCTGGCTAACTAGGGAACCCACTGCTTAAGCCTCAATAAAGCTTGCCTTG
AGTGCTTCAAGTAGTGTGTGCCCGTCTGTTGTGTGACTCTGGTAACTAGAGATCCCTCAGACCCTTTTAG
TCAGTGTGGAAAATCTCTAGCAGTGGCGCCCGAACAGGGACTTGAAAGCGAAAGGGAAACCAGAGGAGCT
CTCTCGACGCAGGACTCGGCTTGCTGAAGCGCGCACGGCAAGAGGCGAGGGGCGGCGACTGGTGAGTACG
CCAAAAATTTTGACTAGCGGAGGCTAGAAGGAGAGAGATGGGTGCGAGAGCGTCAGTATTAAGCGGGGGA
GAATTAGATCGCGATGGGAAAAAATTCGGTTAAGGCCAGGGGGAAAGAAAAAATATAAATTAAAACATAT
AGTATGGGCAAGCAGGGAGCTAGAACGATTCGCAGTTAATCCTGGCCTGTTAGAAACATCAGAAGGCTGT
AGACAAATACTGGGACAGCTACAACCATCCCTTCAGACAGGATCAGAAGAACTTAGATCATTATATAATA
CAGTAGCAACCCTCTATTGTGTGCATCAAAGGATAGAGATAAAAGACACCAAGGAAGCTTTAGACAAGAT
AGAGGAAGAGCAAAACAAAAGTAAGACCACCGCACAGCAAGCGGCCGCTGATCTTCAGACCTGGAGGAGG
AGATATGAGGGACAATTGGAGAAGTGAATTATATAAATATAAAGTAGTAAAAATTGAACCATTAGGAGTA
GCACCCACCAAGGCAAAGAGAAGAGTGGTGCAGAGAGAAAAAAGAGCAGTGGGAATAGGAGCTTTGTTCC
TTGGGTTCTTGGGAGCAGCAGGAAGCACTATGGGCGCAGCGTCAATGACGCTGACGGTACAGGCCAGACA
ATTATTGTCTGGTATAGTGCAGCAGCAGAACAATTTGCTGAGGGCTATTGAGGCGCAACAGCATCTGTTG
CAACTCACAGTCTGGGGCATCAAGCAGCTCCAGGCAAGAATCCTGGCTGTGGAAAGATACCTAAAGGATC
AACAGCTCCTGGGGATTTGGGGTTGCTCTGGAAAACTCATTTGCACCACTGCTGTGCCTTGGAATGCTAG
TTGGAGTAATAAATCTCTGGAACAGATTTGGAATCACACGACCTGGATGGAGTGGGACAGAGAAATTAAC
AATTACACAAGCTTAATACACTCCTTAATTGAAGAATCGCAAAACCAGCAAGAAAAGAATGAACAAGAAT
TATTGGAATTAGATAAATGGGCAAGTTTGTGGAATTGGTTTAACATAACAAATTGGCTGTGGTATATAAA
ATTATTCATAATGATAGTAGGAGGCTTGGTAGGTTTAAGAATAGTTTTTGCTGTACTTTCTATAGTGAAT
AGAGTTAGGCAGGGATATTCACCATTATCGTTTCAGACCCACCTCCCAACCCCGAGGGGACCCTTGCGCC
TTTTCCAAGGCAGCCCTGGGTTTGCGCAGGGACGCGGCTGCTCTGGGCGTGGTTCCGGGAAACGCAGCGG
CGCCGACCCTGGGTCTCGCACATTCTTCACGTCCGTTCGCAGCGTCACCCGGATCTTCGCCGCTACCCTT
GTGGGCCCCCCGGCGACGCTTCCTGCTCCGCCCCTAAGTCGGGAAGGTTCCTTGCGGTTCGCGGCGTGCC
GGACGTGACAAACGGAAGCCGCACGTCTCACTAGTACCCTCGCAGACGGACAGCGCCAGGGAGCAATGGC
AGCGCGCCGACCGCGATGGGCTGTGGCCAATAGCGGCTGCTCAGCAGGGCGCGCCGAGAGCAGCGGCCGG
GAAGGGGCGGTGCGGGAGGCGGGGTGTGGGGCGGTAGTGTGGGCCCTGTTCCTGCCCGCGCGGTGTTCCG
CATTCTGCAAGCCTCCGGAGCGCACGTCGGCAGTCGGCTCCCTCGTTGACCGAATCACCGACCTCTCTCC
CCAGGGGGTACCACCATGGCCAAGCCTTTGTCTCAAGAAGAATCCACCCTCATTGAAAGAGCAACGGCTA
CAATCAACAGCATCCCCATCTCTGAAGACTACAGCGTCGCCAGCGCAGCTCTCTCTAGCGACGGCCGCAT
CTTCACTGGTGTCAATGTATATCATTTTACTGGGGGACCTTGTGCAGAACTCGTGGTGCTGGGCACTGCT
GCTGCTGCGGCAGCTGGCAACCTGACTTGTATCGTCGCGATCGGAAATGAGAACAGGGGCATCTTGAGCC
CCTGCGGACGGTGCCGACAGGTGCTTCTCGATCTGCATCCTGGGATCAAAGCCATAGTGAAGGACAGTGA
TGGACAGCCGACGGCAGTTGGGATTCGTGAATTGCTGCCCTCTGGTTATGTGTGGGAGGGCCTGCAGCTG
CAGTAGTAAGAATTCTAGATCTTGAGACAAATGGCAGTATTCATCCACAATTTTAAAAGAAAAGGGGGGA
TTGGGGGGTACAGTGCAGGGGAAAGAATAGTAGACATAATAGCAACAGACATACAAACTAAAGAATTACA
AAAACAAATTACAAAAATTCAAAATTTTCGGGTTTATTACAGGGACAGCAGAGATCCACTTTGGCGCCGG
CTCGAGGGGGCC
