>Addgene plasmid #161687 | IDG_CACNG5_OE_1 | depositor partial sequence | sequence record 313386 | Partial Sequence
ATGAGTGCCTGCGGGAGGAAGGCCCTGACCCTGCTGAGCAGTGTCTTTGCTGTCTGTGGCTTGGGCCTCC
TGGGTATCGCGGTCAGCACCGACTACTGGCTGTACCTGGAGGAGGGTGTGATTGTGCCCCAGAACCAGAG
CACCGAGATCAAGATGTCCCTGCACTCAGGCCTCTGGCGGGTCTGCTTCCTTGCAGGTGAGGAGCGGGGG
CGTTGCTTCACCATAGAATATGTGATGCCCATGAACACCCAGCTGACATCCGAGTCCACGGTCAATGTTC
TAAAGATGATCCGCTCAGCCACACCATTCCCTCTGGTCAGCCTCTTCTTCATGTTCATTGGGTTTATCCT
GAACAACATCGGACACATCCGTCCCCACCGGACGATACTGGCCTTTGTCTCTGGCATCTTCTTTATCCTC
TCAGGCCTCTCTCTCGTGGTGGGCCTGGTGCTCTACATCTCCAGCATCAACGATGAGATGCTCAACAGGA
CCAAGGATGCAGAGACCTACTTCAACTACAAGTATGGGTGGTCGTTTGCCTTCGCCGCCATCTCCTTCCT
TTTAACGGAGAGTGCCGGGGTGATGTCTGTGTACCTGTTTATGAAGCGGTACACCGCGGAGGACATGTAC
AGGCCCCACCCTGGCTTCTACCGCCCTCGGCTGAGCAACTGCTCCGATTACTCAGGCCAGTTCCTACACC
CAGACGCCTGGGTCAGGGGCCGCAGCCCCTCCGACATCTCCAGCGAGGCCTCCCTGCAGATGAACAGCAA
CTACCCCGCCTTGCTCAAGTGCCCCGACTATGATCAGATGTCCTCTTCACCCTGCTTGCCAACTTTCTTG
TACAAAGTGGTTGGTAAGCCTATCCCTAACCCTCTCCTCGGTCTCGATTCTACGTAG
